Addgene plasmid #190411: JAB3421
Purpose: Plasmids encode parts for syntetic genetic circuit construction in eudicot plants (proUBQ10::PIP2A-mCherry-NOSt_pro35S::GFP-ADHt)
Depositing lab: Jennifer Brophy & Jose Dinneny. Depositing organization: Stanford University. Publication: Synthetic genetic circuits as a means of reprogramming plant roots. Brophy JAN, Magallon KJ, Duan L, Zhong V, Ramachandran P, Kniazev K, Dinneny JR. Science. 2022 Aug 12;377(6607):747-751. doi: 10.1126/science.abo4326. Epub 2022 Aug 11. PubMed 35951698.
Backbone
  Vector backbone: JAB2120
  Vector type: Plant Expression
Growth in bacteria
  Bacterial resistance: Spectinomycin, 50 μg/mL
  Growth temperature: 37°C
  Growth strain: DH5alpha
  Copy number: High Copy
Gene/Insert
  Gene/Insert name: proUBQ10::PIP2A-mCherry-NOSt_pro35S::GFP-ADHt
  Species: Synthetic
  Cloning method: Restriction Enzyme; 5′ cloning site unknown (unknown if destroyed)
Terms and licenses: Academic/Nonprofit Terms; Industry Terms: Not Available to Industry
Depositor comments: Backbone JAB2120 contains proUBQ10::PIP2A-mCherry-NOSt. Please see the fully annotated sequence linked the "Supplemental Documents" section. Please visit https://www.biorxiv.org/content/10.1101/2022.02.02.478917v1 for bioRxiv preprint.
How to cite: JAB3421 was a gift from Jennifer Brophy & Jose Dinneny (Addgene plasmid # 190411 ; http://n2t.net/addgene:190411 ; RRID:Addgene_190411)
