[The description below was written by a language model from this plasmid's Addgene catalogue record and pLannotate feature annotations shown in this document.]
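Description:
JAB3421 is a plant expression binary vector from a toolkit of parts for building synthetic genetic circuits in eudicot plants. The sequenced record is 7,455 nt. Nopaline-type left and right T-DNA border repeats flank the payload, an arrangement typical of Agrobacterium-mediated transfer into plant cells. Outside the borders, a high-copy ColE1/pUC-type origin supports propagation in E. coli, and a pSa origin is also present, a feature of small binary vectors that replicate in Agrobacterium. Bacterial selection is by spectinomycin through the aadA gene. Short fragments annotated as sat-1, a Tn903 transposition protein, lacI, an RSF origin, and lac/T3 promoter and pBluescript MCS elements appear to be cloning remnants rather than functional parts. No plant selectable marker is annotated in the feature table.

The T-DNA carries two expression units. The first, inherited from the JAB2120 backbone, is described as the UBQ10 promoter driving the Arabidopsis plasma membrane aquaporin PIP2A fused to mCherry and terminated by the NOS terminator. This gives a constitutive red membrane marker that can identify transformed tissue and outline cells. The UBQ10 promoter is not annotated in the table but would lie in the unannotated region upstream of the PIP2A coding sequence. The second unit is the CaMV 35S promoter driving GFP, which the annotation tool labels as an Aequorea-derived variant, followed according to the record by an ADH terminator that is likewise not annotated. With strong constitutive GFP output alongside the red marker, the plasmid plausibly serves as a reference or control construct for circuit characterisation, although the record does not state this role.
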