Features (pLannotate 1.2.2; 19 found; start..end, strand, type, name):
      1..23      +  misc_feature   LB T-DNA repeat: left border repeat from nopaline C58 T-DNA (truncated)
    679..1539    +  CDS            PIP2-1: PIP21_ARATH - Also known as PIP2A. Experimental evidence at protein level: Swiss-Prot protein existence level 1. Water channel required to facilitate the transport of water across cell membrane. Probably involved in root water uptake. Its function is impaired by Hg(2+). From Arabidopsis thaliana (Mouse-ear cress).
   1546..2255    +  CDS            mCherry (fragment): monomeric derivative of DsRed fluorescent protein (Shaner et al., 2004) mammalian codon-optimized
   2275..2527    +  terminator     NOS terminator: nopaline synthase terminator and poly(A) signal
   3050..3391    +  promoter       CaMV 35S promoter: strong constitutive promoter from cauliflower mosaic virus
   3414..4130    +  CDS            sg12: sg12 is a basic (constitutively fluorescent) long stokes shift fluorescent protein published in 1997, derived from Aequorea victoria.
   4413..4448    -  misc_feature   MCS (fragment): pBluescript multiple cloning site
   4461..4479    -  promoter       T3 promoter: promoter for bacteriophage T3 RNA polymerase
   4524..4540    -  protein_bind   lac operator: The lac repressor binds to the lac operator to inhibit transcription in E. coli. This inhibition can be relieved by adding lactose or isopropyl-β-D-thiogalactopyranoside (IPTG). lac repressor encoded by lacI
   4548..4578    -  promoter       lac promoter: promoter for the E. coli lac operon
   4593..4614    -  protein_bind   CAP binding site: CAP binding activates transcription in the presence of cAMP. E. coli catabolite activator protein
   4627..4719    -  CDS            lacI (fragment): lac repressor; lacI; The lac repressor binds to the lac operator to inhibit transcription in E. coli. This inhibition can be relieved by adding lactose or isopropyl-β-D-thiogalactopyranoside (IPTG).
   4721..4845    -  rep_origin     RSF ori (fragment): Plasmids containing the RSF 1030 origin of replication can be propagated in E. coli cells that contain additional plasmids with compatible origins.
   4853..4877    +  misc_feature   RB T-DNA repeat: right border repeat from nopaline C58 T-DNA
   4968..5556    -  rep_origin     ori: high-copy-number ColE1/pMB1/pBR322/pUC origin of replication
   5650..6435    -  CDS            aadA: S3AD_SHIFL - Experimental evidence at protein level: Swiss-Prot protein existence level 1. Mediates bacterial resistance to the antibiotics streptomycin and spectinomycin. From Shigella flexneri.
   6496..6645    -  CDS            sat-1 (fragment): STA_ECOLX - Protein inferred from homology: Swiss-Prot protein existence level 3. Involved in resistance to streptothricin, a broad-spectrum antibiotic produced by streptomycetes (PubMed:1850404). Detoxifies streptothricin via acetylation of the beta amino group of the first beta-lysyl moiety of streptothricin (By similarity). From Escherichia coli.
   6787..6885    +  CDS            TRA2_ECOLX (fragment): Protein predicted: Swiss-Prot protein existence level 4. Required for transposition of transposon Tn903. From Escherichia coli.
   6893..7328    +  rep_origin     pSa ori: origin of replication from bacterial plasmid pSa
>Addgene plasmid #190411 | JAB3421 | addgene full sequence | sequence record 393625 | Addgene NGS Result
TGGCAGGATATATTGTGGTGTAACGTTAAGCTTTGGTTGTCGACGAGTCAGTAATAAACGGCGTCAAAGT
GGTTGCAGCCGGCACACACGAGTCGTGTTTATCAACTCAAAGCACAAATACTTTTCCTCAACCTAAAAAT
AAGGCAATTAGCCAAAAACAACTTTGCGTGTAAACAACGCTCAATACACGTGTCATTTTATTATTAGCTA
TTGCTTCACCGCCTTAGCTTTCTCGTGACCTAGTCGTCCTCGTCTTTTCTTCTTCTTCTTCTATAAAACA
ATACCCAAAGAGCTCTTCTTCTTCACAATTCAGATTTCAATTTCTCAAAATCTTAAAAACTTTCTCTCAA
TTCTCTCTACCGTGATCAAGGTAAATTTCTGTGTTCCTTATTCTCTCAAAATCTTCGATTTTGTTTTCGT
TCGATCCCAATTTCGTATATGTTCTTTGGTTTAGATTCTGTTAATCTTAGATCGTAGACGATTTTCTGGG
TTTGATCGTTAGATATCATCTTAATTCTCGATTAGGGTTTCATAGATATCATCCGATTTGTTCAAATAAT
TTGAGTTTTGTCGAATAATTACTCTTCGATTTGTGATTTCTATCTAGATCTGGTGTTAGTTTCTAGTTTG
TGCGATCGAATTTGTCGATTAATCTGAGTTTTTCTGATTAACAGCACCATGGCAAAGGATGTGGAAGCCG
TTCCCGGAGAAGGATTTCAGACAAGAGACTATCAAGATCCGCCACCAGCTCCGTTTATTGATGGAGCGGA
GCTAAAGAAGTGGTCTTTCTACAGAGCAGTTATCGCAGAGTTCGTAGCCACTCTCCTCTTCTTATACATC
ACCGTTTTGACAGTCATCGGTTACAAGATTCAGTCCGATACTGATGCCGGTGGCGTAGATTGCGGCGGAG
TTGGAATCCTCGGTATCGCTTGGGCCTTTGGTGGTATGATCTTCATCCTCGTCTACTGCACCGCCGGTAT
CTCTGGTGGTCACATTAACCCAGCGGTGACATTTGGGCTATTCTTGGCACGTAAAGTGTCGTTACCTAGG
GCCCTATTGTACATAATCGCTCAGTGTTTGGGTGCGATTTGTGGAGTTGGTTTTGTCAAAGCCTTCCAAA
GCTCTTACTACACCCGTTACGGAGGTGGAGCCAACTCTCTAGCCGATGGCTACAGCACAGGGACCGGTCT
AGCCGCAGAGATCATTGGTACTTTCGTTCTTGTCTACACCGTATTCTCTGCCACTGACCCCAAACGTAGT
GCCAGAGACTCCCACGTTCCGGTGTTGGCGCCACTTCCAATCGGATTTGCCGTGTTCATGGTACATTTGG
CTACCATTCCCATTACCGGAACCGGAATTAACCCGGCAAGGAGTTTCGGAGCTGCCGTAATCTACAACAA
GAGCAAGCCATGGGATGACCACTGGATATTTTGGGTTGGACCATTCATTGGAGCTGCGATAGCTGCATTC
TACCACCAATTCGTTCTAAGAGCTTCAGGTTCTAAGTCTCTTGGATCATTCAGAAGTGCTGCCAACGTCG
GATCCATGGTGAGCAAGGGCGAGGAGGATAACATGGCCATCATCAAGGAGTTCATGCGCTTCAAGGTGCA
CATGGAGGGCTCCGTGAACGGCCACGAGTTCGAGATCGAGGGCGAGGGCGAGGGCCGCCCCTACGAGGGC
ACCCAGACCGCCAAGCTGAAGGTGACCAAGGGTGGCCCCCTGCCCTTCGCCTGGGACATCCTGTCCCCTC
AGTTCATGTACGGCTCCAAGGCCTACGTGAAGCACCCCGCCGACATCCCCGACTACTTGAAGCTGTCCTT
CCCCGAGGGCTTCAAGTGGGAGCGCGTGATGAACTTCGAGGACGGCGGCGTGGTGACCGTGACCCAGGAC
TCCTCCCTGCAGGACGGCGAGTTCATCTACAAGGTGAAGCTGCGCGGCACCAACTTCCCCTCCGACGGCC
CCGTAATGCAGAATAAGACCATGGGCTGGGAGGCCTCCTCCGAGCGGATGTACCCCGAGGACGGCGCCCT
GAAGGGCGAGATCAAGCAGAGGCTGAAGCTGAAGGACGGCGGCCACTACGACGCTGAGGTCAAGACCACC
TACAAGGCCAAGAAGCCCGTGCAGCTGCCCGGCGCCTACAACGTCAACATCAAGTTGGACATCACCTCCC
ACAACGAGGACTACACCATCGTGGAACAGTACGAACGCGCCGAGGGCCGCCACTCCACCGGCGGCATGGA
GGAGCTGTACAAGTAAAGCGGCCGCCCGGCTGCAGATCGTTCAAACATTTGGCAATAAAGTTTCTTAAGA
TTGAATCCTGTTGCCGGTCTTGCGATGATTATCATATAATTTCTGTTGAATTACGTTAAGCATGTAATAA
TTAACATGTAATGCATGACGTTATTTATGAGATGGGTTTTTATGATTAGAGTCCCGCAATTATACATTTA
ATACGCGATAGAAAACAAAATATAGCGCGCAAACTAGGATAAATTATCGCGCGCGGTGTCATCTATGTTA
CTAGATCGGGGCGCGCCCTCGAGGAAGACGTAATGGGTCCCCAGATTTGCCTTTTCAATTTCAGAAAGAA
TGCTAACCCACAGATGGTTAGAGAGGCTTACGCAGCAGCTCTCATCAAGACGATCTACCCGAGCAATAAT
CTCCAGGAAATCAAATACCTTCCCAAGAAGGTTAAAGATGCAGTCAAAAGATTCAGGACTAACTGCATCA
AGAACACAGAGAAAGATATATTTCTCAAGATCAGAAGTACTATTCCAGTATGGACGATTCAAGGCTTGCT
TCACAAACCAAGGCAAGTAATAGAGATTGGAGTCTCTAAAAAGGTAGTTCCCACTGAATCAAAGGCCATG
GAGTCAAAGATTCAAATAGAGGACCTAACAGAACTCGCCGTAAAGACTGGCGAACAGTTCATACAGAGTC
TCTTACGACTCAATGACAAGAAGAAAATCTTCGTCAACATGGTGGAGCACGACACACTTGTCTACTCCAA
AAATATCAAAGATACAGTCTCAGAAGACCAAAGGGCAATTGAGACTTTTCAACAAAGGGTAATATCCGGA
AACCTCCTCGGATTCCATTGCCCAGCTATCTGTCACTTTATTGTGAAGATAGTGGAAAAGGAAGGTGGCT
CCTACAAATGCCATCATTGCGATAAAGGAAAGGCCATCGTTGAAGATGCCTCTGCCGACAGTGGTCCCAA
AGATGGACCCCCACCCACGAGGAGCATCGTGGAAAAAGAAGACGTTCCAACCACGTCTTCAAAGCAAGTG
GATTGATGTGATATCTCCACTGACGTAAGGGATGACGCACAATCCCACTATCCTTCGCAAGACCCTTCCT
CTATATAAGGAAGTTCATTTCATTTGGAGAGAACACGGGGGACTCTAGACACCATGGTGAGTAAAGGAGA
AGAACTTTTCACTGGAGTTGTCCCAATTCTTGTTGAATTAGATGGTGATGTTAATGGGCACAAATTTTCT
GTCAGTGGAGAGGGTGAAGGTGATGCAACATACGGAAAACTTACCCTTAAATTTATTTGCACTACTGGAA
AACTACCTGTTCCATGGCCAACCCTGGTCACCACCCTGACCTACGGCGTGCAGTGCTTCTCCCGTTACCC
TGATCATATGAAGCGGCACGACTTCTTCAAGAGCGCCATGCCTGAGGGATACGTGCAGGAGAGGACCATC
TTCTTCAAGGACGACGGGAACTACAAGACACGTGCTGAAGTCAAGTTTGAGGGAGACACCCTCGTCAACA
GGATCGAGCTTAAGGGAATCGATTTCAAGGAGGACGGAAACATCCTCGGCCACAAGTTGGAATACAACTA
CAACTCCCACAACGTATACATCATGGCCGACAAGCAAAAGAACGGCATCAAAGCCAACTTCAAGACCCGC
CACAACATCGAAGACGGCGGCGTGCAACTCGCTGATCATTATCAACAAAATACTCCAATTGGCGATGGCC
CTGTCCTTTTACCAGACAACCATTACCTGTCCACACAATCTGCCCTTTCGAAAGATCCCAACGAAAAGAG
AGACCACATGGTCCTTCTTGAGTTTGTAACAGCTGCTGGGATTACACATGGCATGGATGAACTATACAAA
TAATGTCAAGCCATTCTCTCGCAGATGATGTTCACTTTGTGTTTTACTTCCTTTATGCATTCACAGCAAT
AAAAGAAAGAAATCTCCATCGCTTTTGGTTTTCTTCTCTGTCTTAAGTTAGTCGTTTTCGTGTCTAATCT
ATTACTTATCATTGTAATAGACTCTTCTTCTATTGAGATTTGAATATAAACTAAAACACATTCCATTTTA
CTGTGTTCTCAACATTCAGAATGCAAACGGACTAACCGTAGTGACTCGGCTTGAGTCTTCGGGCTAGAGC
GGACTAGTTCTAGAGCGGCCGCCACCGCGGTGGAGCTCCAGCTTTTGTTCCCTTTAGTGAGGGTTAATTG
CGCGCTTGGCGTAATCATGGTCATAGCTGTTTCCTGTGTGAAATTGTTATCCGCTCACAATTCCACACAA
CATACGAGCCGGAAGCATAAAGTGTAAAGCCTGGGGTGCCTAATGAGTGAGCTAACTCACATTAATTGCG
TTGCGCTCACTGCCCGCTTTCCAGTCGGGAAACCTGTCGTGCCAGCTGCATTAATGAATCGGCCAACGCG
CGGGGAGAGGCGGTTTGCGTATTGGGCGCTCTTCCGCTTCCTCGCTCACTGACTCGCTGCGCTCGGTCGT
TCGGCTGCGGCGAGCGGTATCAGCTCACTCAAAGGCGGTAATACGGTTATCCACAGAATCAGGGGATAAC
GCAGGAAAGAACATGAAGGCCTTGACAGGATATATTGGCGGGTAAACTAARWCGCTGTATGTGTTTGTTT
GAGATCTCATGTGAGCAAAAGGCCAGCAAAAGGCCAGGAACCGTAAAAAGGCCGCGTTGCTGGCGTTTTT
CCATAGGCTCCGCCCCCCTGACGAGCATCACAAAAATCGACGCTCAAGTCAGAGGTGGCGAAACCCGACA
GGACTATAAAGATACCAGGCGTTTCCCCCTGGAAGCTCCCTCGTGCGCTCTCCTGTTCCGACCCTGCCGC
TTACCGGATACCTGTCCGCCTTTCTCCCTTCGGGAAGCGTGGCGCTTTCTCATAGCTCACGCTGTAGGTA
TCTCAGTTCGGTGTAGGTCGTTCGCTCCAAGCTGGGCTGTGTGCACGAACCCCCCGTTCAGCCCGACCGC
TGCGCCTTATCCGGTAACTATCGTCTTGAGTCCAACCCGGTAAGACACGACTTATCGCCACTGGCAGCAG
CCACTGGTAACAGGATTAGCAGAGCGAGGTATGTAGGCGGTGCTACAGAGTTCTTGAAGTGGTGGCCTAA
CTACGGCTACACTAGAAGAACAGTATTTGGTATCTGTGCTCTGCTGAAGCCAGTTACCTTCGGAAGAAGA
GTTGGTAGCTCTTGATCCGGCAAACAAACCACCGCTGGTAGCGGTGGTTTTTTTGTTTGCAAGCAGCAGA
TTACGCGCAGAAAAAAAGGATCTCAAGAAGATCCTTTGATCTTTTCTACGGGGTCTGACGCTCAGTGGAA
CGAAAACTCACGTTAAGGGATTTTGGTCATGAATTCTTGTTAGACATTATTTGCCGACTACCTTGGTGAT
CTCGCCTTTCACGTAGTGAACAAATTCTTCCAACTGATCTGCGCGCGAGGCCAAGCGATCTTCTTGTCCA
AGATAAGCCTGCCTAGCTTCAAGTATGACGGGCTGATACTGGGCCGGCAGGCGCTCCATTGCCCAGTCGG
CAGCGACATCCTTCGGCGCGATTTTGCCGGTTACTGCGCTGTACCAAATGCGGGACAACGTAAGCACTAC
ATTTCGCTCATCGCCAGCCCAGTCGGGCGGCGAGTTCCATAGCGTTAAGGTTTCATTTAGCGCCTCAAAT
AGATCCTGTTCAGGAACCGGATCAAAGAGTTCCTCCGCCGCTGGACCTACCAAGGCAACGCTATGTTCTC
TTGCTTTTGTCAGCAAGATAGCCAGATCAATGTCGATCGTGGCTGGCTCGAAGATACCTGCAAGAATGTC
ATTGCGCTGCCATTCTCCAAATTGCAGTTCGCGCTTAGCTGGATAACGCCACGGAATGATGTCGTCGTGC
ACAACAATGGTGACTTCTACAGCGCGGAGAATCTCGCTCTCTCCAGGGGAAGCCGAAGTTTCCAAAAGGT
CGTTGATCAAAGCTCGCCGCGTTGTTTCATCAAGCCTTACGGTCACCGTAACCAGCAAATCAATATCACT
GTGTGGCTTCAGGCCGCCATCCACTGCGGAGCCGTACAAATGTACGGCCAGCAACGTCGGTTCGAGATGG
CGCTCGATGACGCCAACTACCTCTGATAGTTGAGTCGATACTTCGGCGATCACCGCTTCCCTCATGATGT
TTAACTCCTGAATTAAGCCGCGCCGCGAAGCGGTGTCGGCTTGAATGAATTGTTAGGCGTCATCCTGTGC
TCCCGAGAACCAGTACCAGTACATCGCTGTTTCGTTCGAGACTTGAGGTCTAGTTTTATACGTGAACAGG
TCAATGCCGCCGAGAGTAAAGCCACATTTTGCGTACAAATTGCAGGCAGGTACATTGTTCGTTTGTGCCA
TGATGATATATTTTTATCTTGTGCAATGTAACATCAGAGATTTTGAGACACAACGTGGCTTTGTTGAATA
AATCGAACTTTTGCTGAGTTGAAGGATCAGATCACGCATCTTCCCGACAACGCAGACCGTTCCGTGGCAA
AGCAAAAGTTCAAAATCACCAACTGGTCCACCTACAACAAAGCTCTCATCAACCGTGGCTCCCTCACTTT
CTGGCTGGATGATGGGGCGATTCAGGAGATCCCCATCCAACAGCCCGCCGTCGAGCGGGCTTTTTTATCC
CCGGAAGCCTGTGGATAGAGGGTAGTTATCCACGTGAAACCGCTAATGCCCCGCAAAGCCTTGATTCACG
GGGCTTTCCGGCCCGCTCCAAAAACTATCCACGTGAAATCGCTAATCAGGGTACGTGAAATCGCTAATCG
GAGTACGTGAAATCGCTAATAAGGTCACGTGAAATCGCTAATCAAAAAGGCACGTGAGAACGCTAATAGC
CCTTTCAGATCAACAGCTTGCAAACACCCCTCGCTCCGGCAAGTAGTTACAGCAAGTAGTATGTTCAATT
AGCTTTTCAATTATGAATATATATATCAATTATTGGTCGCCCTTGGCTTGTGGACAATGCGCTACGCGCA
CCGGCTCCGCCCGTGGACAACCGCAAGCGGTTGCCCACCGTCGAGCGCCTTTGCCCACAACCCGGCGGCC
GGCCGCAACAGATCGTTTTATAAATTTTTTTTTTTGAAAAAGAAAAAGCCCGAAAGGCGGCAACCTCTCG
GGCTTCTGGATTTCCGATCCCCGGAATTAGACTCT
